Addgene plasmid #227844: pcDNA 3.3 N-MYC pdzd-8
Purpose: Used for transfection of cells for expression of C-MYC pdzd-8
Depositing lab: Sheng-cai Lin. Depositing organization: Xiamen University. Publication: AMPK targets PDZD8 to trigger carbon source shift from glucose to glutamine. Li M, Wang Y, Wei X, Cai WF, Wu J, Zhu M, Wang Y, Liu YH, Xiong J, Qu Q, Chen Y, Tian X, Yao L, Xie R, Li X, Chen S, Huang X, Zhang C, Xie C, Wu Y, Xu Z, Zhang B, Jiang B, Wang ZC, Li Q, Li G, Lin SY, Yu L, Piao HL, Deng X, Han J, Zhang CS, Lin SC. Cell Res. 2024 Jun 19. doi: 10.1038/s41422-024-00985-6. PubMed 38898113.
Backbone
  Vector backbone: pcDNA
  Vector type: Mammalian Expression
Growth in bacteria
  Bacterial resistance: Ampicillin, 100 μg/mL
  Growth temperature: 37°C
  Growth strain: DH5alpha
  Copy number: High Copy
Gene/Insert
  Gene/Insert name: pdzd-8
  Species: C. elegans (nematode)
  Entrez Gene: C53B4.4
  Tag / fusion protein: MYC (N terminal on insert)
  Cloning method: Ligation Independent Cloning
Terms and licenses: Academic/Nonprofit Terms; Industry Terms: Not Available to Industry
How to cite: pcDNA 3.3 N-MYC pdzd-8 was a gift from Sheng-cai Lin (Addgene plasmid # 227844 ; http://n2t.net/addgene:227844 ; RRID:Addgene_227844)
