[The description below was written by a language model from this plasmid's Addgene catalogue record and pLannotate feature annotations shown in this document.]
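Description:
pcDNA 3.3 N-MYC pdzd-8 is a mammalian expression plasmid of about 9.6 kb, built on a pcDNA backbone and intended for transfection of cultured cells to produce a MYC-tagged form of the Caenorhabditis elegans protein PDZD-8 (gene C53B4.4). The catalogue lists the MYC epitope as N-terminal on the insert, in agreement with the plasmid name, although the purpose line refers to "C-MYC pdzd-8"; this most likely names the c-Myc epitope rather than a C-terminal position. The insert was introduced by ligation-independent cloning.

In the annotated sequence, the human cytomegalovirus immediate-early enhancer and promoter sit at the start of the record and drive strong constitutive transcription in mammalian cells. The roughly 4.4 kb stretch between the CMV promoter and the HSV thymidine kinase polyadenylation signal carries no annotation. This is presumably where the MYC tag and pdzd-8 coding sequence lie, but the feature table does not confirm either one. A short bGH poly(A) fragment follows the TK signal. A second cassette places the neomycin/kanamycin phosphotransferase gene under the SV40 enhancer/early promoter with an SV40 poly(A) signal, which allows G418 selection of stably transfected cells; a partial ble fragment lies next to it.

For propagation in E. coli, the plasmid has a high-copy ColE1/pUC-type origin and the β-lactamase gene with its own promoter for ampicillin selection. It also contains an f1 origin and leftover lac promoter/operator, lacI and bom fragments from the backbone. The associated work concerns AMPK regulation of PDZD8 and the shift in carbon source use from glucose to glutamine, so the construct probably serves to express and detect the nematode orthologue through its epitope tag.
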