Features (pLannotate 1.2.2; 17 found; start..end, strand, type, name):
     50..429     +  enhancer       CMV enhancer: human cytomegalovirus immediate early enhancer
    430..633     +  promoter       CMV promoter: human cytomegalovirus (CMV) immediate early promoter
   5002..5050    +  polyA_signal   HSV TK poly(A) signal: herpes simplex virus thymidine kinase polyadenylation signal (Cole and Stacy, 1985)
   5141..5157    -  polyA_signal   bGH poly(A) signal (fragment): bovine growth hormone polyadenylation signal
   5252..5680    +  rep_origin     f1 ori (sequence partly withheld): f1 bacteriophage origin of replication; arrow indicates direction of (+) strand synthesis
   5694..6023    +  promoter       SV40 promoter: SV40 enhancer and early promoter
   6090..6881    +  CDS            neo: KKA2_KLEPN - Also known as kan, nptII. Experimental evidence at protein level: Swiss-Prot protein existence level 1. Resistance to kanamycin, neomycin, paromomycin, ribostamycin, butirosin and gentamicin B. From Klebsiella pneumoniae.
   6907..7065    +  CDS            ble (fragment): BLE_KLEPN - Experimental evidence at protein level: Swiss-Prot protein existence level 1. Binding protein with a strong affinity to the bleomycin family of antibiotics. Binds to CL990; an antimitotic-antibiotic compound. From Klebsiella pneumoniae.
   7060..7181    +  polyA_signal   SV40 poly(A) signal: SV40 polyadenylation signal
   7254..7270    -  protein_bind   lac operator: The lac repressor binds to the lac operator to inhibit transcription in E. coli. This inhibition can be relieved by adding lactose or isopropyl-β-D-thiogalactopyranoside (IPTG). lac repressor encoded by lacI
   7278..7308    -  promoter       lac promoter: promoter for the E. coli lac operon
   7323..7344    -  protein_bind   CAP binding site: CAP binding activates transcription in the presence of cAMP. E. coli catabolite activator protein
   7357..7449    -  CDS            lacI (fragment): lac repressor; lacI; The lac repressor binds to the lac operator to inhibit transcription in E. coli. This inhibition can be relieved by adding lactose or isopropyl-β-D-thiogalactopyranoside (IPTG).
   7632..8220    -  rep_origin     ori: high-copy-number ColE1/pMB1/pBR322/pUC origin of replication
   8391..9251    -  CDS            AmpR: β-lactamase; bla; confers resistance to ampicillin, carbenicillin, and related antibiotics
   9252..9356    -  promoter       AmpR promoter: bla
   9415..9467    -  misc_feature   bom (fragment): basis of mobility region from pBR322
>Addgene plasmid #227844 | pcDNA 3.3 N-MYC pdzd-8 | addgene full sequence | sequence record 477318 | Addgene NGS Result
GTTAGGCGTTTTGCGCTGCTTCGCGATGTACGGGCCAGATATACGCGTTGACATTGATTATTGACTAGTT
ATTAATAGTAATCAATTACGGGGTCATTAGTTCATAGCCCATATATGGAGTTCCGCGTTACATAACTTAC
GGTAAATGGCCCGCCTGGCTGACCGCCCAACGACCCCCGCCCATTGACGTCAATAATGACGTATGTTCCC
ATAGTAACGCCAATAGGGACTTTCCATTGACGTCAATGGGTGGAGTATTTACGGTAAACTGCCCACTTGG
CAGTACATCAAGTGTATCATATGCCAAGTACGCCCCCTATTGACGTCAATGACGGTAAATGGCCCGCCTG
GCATTATGCCCAGTACATGACCTTATGGGACTTTCCTACTTGGCAGTACATCTACGTATTAGTCATCGCT
ATTACCATGGTGATGCGGTTTTGGCAGTACATCAATGGGCGTGGATAGCGGTTTGACTCACGGGGATTTC
CAAGTCTCCACCCCATTGACGTCAATGGGAGTTTGTTTTGGCACCAAAATCAACGGGACTTTCCAAAATG
TCGTAACAACTCCGCCCCATTGACGCAAATGGGCGGTAGGCGTGTACGGTGGGAGGTCTATATAAGCAGA
GCTCGTTTAGTGAACCGTCAGATCGCCTGGAGACGCCATCCACGCTGTTTTGACCTCCATAGAAGACACC
GGGACCGATCCAGCCTCCGGACTGAGCTCCTTAAGGTTAACGCCACCATGGAACAAAAACTCATCTCAGA
AGAGGATCTGTCTAGAGAATTCGGATCCATGTTAATAGCATTTCTAGTCGGGTTTATTTGCGGTGTTCTT
CTTCTCCTTGGAATTCTGTATATATTTATCGTCGACCCATGGGCACCTCCAACTGACCAACCACAACCAC
CTATCGAACAATTCCGTCCGGCTCAGATTCCAGAGGAACTTCGCACTTTTCTAAAATCCGGAGAAGATGG
ACAAGGAATTTCAAAATGGGAATCTTGCAATTCTATCAGTCTTCTACTTCATATGCTATTTCAAGAACAC
AAGGATACACGTGCATTAAGAAGATGGGTTCACAAACGTCTTCAAATGGAAATGAATGACATTACAACTC
GATCGGCTGCCGGACGCCTCATTCAAGAAATTCGCATTCGAGAATTGTCGCTTGGCACCAAATTCATGAC
CATCAACTCGATTCGAGTAGAAAGTGTTGAAATGGCTGATGATAAAAACACGTTTGATAAAATTGTGTTC
ATTCTTGACATTGACTACTCGGGCGGATTTGAAACCTCAATTGACGTCTCAACAATAATTGCCAAAAAAG
CGAGCTTATCCGTTAAAATCACAAAGTTAACTGGAATGGTGCGAGTGATTTTGTCGCGACAACCATATCA
TCACTGGACATTCTCGTTTGTTAGCCAACCAATTTTTGAAACCGATATTAACTCACAGATTCAAGGGCAT
CAACTGAAAAGATTGATTCCAATTATCAAAGAAGCAATTCGTAGATCATTACAAAGGAAACATGTTTGGC
CTAATTATAAGATCAGATACAGACCGTTCTTCCCGAATCCAATATTCCAGGCTTCACCACCAATAAATAG
CTTCACTCATATCAAAATGGAAGGAGGAATCGAAGTAACTGTACTTCAATGTTCACGACTGAAAAATGCT
CTTCTTCTTGATGACAAGAACAAAAATTACGAAGTTTATTGTACTGTTTCGATAGAATCTCGTCCAATTG
TTCAAAATGAAGAGCAGGGACATGTTGTCAATGTGTTGCTCACTTTCTCACGTTATGATGTATCCTCTCC
AATTGGATTAGTTTTCGATAAAAATGTTGCGGCCACTGGTAACAATACGAATCGTGCTGTTAAAGTATGC
ACTGTCGAGGATAACAGTTTAGCGGATAAGGCTGCTTTCAAACCAGGAGATGTACTCGTTGCAATCAATA
ATGTTCCAATTCGATCTGAACGACAAGCAACGAGATTTTTACAATCGACTACTGGTGATTTGACGGTGCT
TGTGGAGAGAAGTCTTGATGATATCGATGAGGAAGAATCGAAAGAAGCAGCCGAAATTGTCGTGAGTACT
GTTCGAGATATCGATGGAACTGGTAGCGTTAATGATACAGCTGATTCTACGAGTTTGATAAGCAATAATT
CGGTGGCAAACGATAGAGATTCACTGAAGGATGATGATAAAACTATTGGAGGAATACCGGCGAAAGATGG
AAAAATTAATGCCACCGCCCTTGCCGCAAGACGTCGTCACAGTGTGTCAAATTTGGAATCTTCTGTAATC
GACACGAACACCGAATCTGTTGCCTCTTCTATTTTCGGATTAGACGCTCACAAATTCGATAAACCTCCAT
CTGTCTCTGTTCAACGTGCTGAAAGTGCTCGAGTGCCTCAACTTCTGATCAGCCAGCCAAGTTTCGATTT
ACGAAGAACACAATCGGAAAGTCATCTCGATGCAAAAGTCATTGATGCCGTTTTATCGAGTTCTGCAGAT
TTTGGAATGGAAAATTCTGTGGAAGACGAGATCAAGATGTTGTTGGTTGGAGATTTGAATAGAAGTGCAT
CTGCTGGACATAATCTGGATCCACAATTACTTGGAGTTGTTAAAAGAGAGGATAAAGATAAAACATTGAC
CCAGGCTGATGCTTCAAAAGGATTGGCGTTGATTGCTTCACAAACCGGTTCGGTTGCCTCCCTTTCATCA
ATGATCTCTAATCGTACTGACACTGGAACAGAAGACGGAGGTGATGATGAAGAAGCACATCTTGACAGAA
AACGATCTGCGAGCACACGAAAAGCCAAAATACAGGCAACATTTGCTGCTGGAAAGAAGAAAGTTCTCGA
TTTGATGCCTCAGAAACGAAAGAACACCGATGCTTCAGATCTCAATGGGGAAAGCATCGAAATTGGAGCA
GATGCTGGTTCACTTTACGACACAGATACGAACAGAGATCCATCGATTGGAAGATCTCCCATGGCAGTCG
TTGGGAAAAGGAAAGAAAGTCCATCAGATGAGAAAAAAGAGAAAAAGAGATTGAAGAAGAAGTTGTCAGA
ATCTCCGAAGATCAGAAGAGCTGCTGGTTCAGCACAGAAGGATCAGTCTCCAATGACTACAATCAAAGCT
AGAACCACAAAGAGTGTTCAATTTCAGAAGTTTCAGGACGTAATGTGGGGCCAATCACTTCACTTTGAAT
TTGATTCGCCTCCAGAATCCACCACACGAACTGTTATTCGATACCTCAACGTGACTGTTCACGCAAAAGA
AGTGAAATCAGCTGGAACGCCGACAACTTCTGCCACGAATGTACCAAATGCAACACCATCAACTCCAGAT
AGCATTGCTTCTTCGTCAACAAATACGGATAACTCTGTTCCAACAAATATATCTGCAGATTCAAAACCAA
TTCTTCTTGGAAGTGTCTCGCTTTTCGTTCCTCAATTAATTGATGATTGTCGTCTAACACTTTCAAATTG
TCATCGAGAAGTTTATCAGTTGAAGCAACCAAACACGTCATCTCCACCACAAACATCACCTGATGATCCG
ATGCTTGCCGAGTTTGCCCGCCATGCTGGATACGATCCTCGTCTTTGCTTCGGTGACATAACTCTTGGTT
TTCGTTATTTCCCTAATGGATTCCCTGTTGACAAAGCAATCAATTCTGGCGATGAAAGTGAAGATGAGCT
GAATAGGATACATAATTCAAAAGATGTAGCATCGCCGACGAGGCCTTTCTCACCACCAGCTTTATCCCCT
GCAAGTCATGACTGGAAGCTCTGGTATGGAAAGAATTCTACGACCTGCGCAATGTGTCGAGGTAAAATTT
GGCTCCGCAACGCTTCTTCGTGCTCACGGTGTCTTGTCATTTGCCATAACAAATGCGTCGTCAAGGCCAA
TAGCGGAGGAATCGCATGTACACCCCAACAACATCTCACACCGCCATCAAATCTTCAACTTCACTCTGAC
GAGCATTTTGAAGAGATATCTGCTTCTGAACTAGATCATCCATCTGTAACTCCAGGAGATCATCAAATTG
ATGAGACACGTTCATTGATAATGCAATCACCATCTACTCCTTCAAGTTCTATTGCTGGATCGCTAGACAC
ACCAGAAATGTCAAAACGCGCCAGATTCCGAAAAGTGACAGAAAAGTTTTCAAATTGGAGAAAAGGAGGA
AAAAAGAAGGATGACGACGATTTCATCGGAAGAAGAGAAACTATTGACACTGATTCATGTGCTGATACTG
GTTCCTTACAATCTCAAGACATTTCCAATAGAGATAGCCCAATGGCAAGTATTCAAGATGTTCTCTCCGA
TGTTCTTCCAGGTCTAGATGGATCTCCATTCATAAGTGGATTATATTTTCAGCCTGGAAATGCATATAAT
GAGCAGACGATTCGAAATGCAAAAATGCTTGGACGTGAGATCTTCTGTGATCTTCCATCTGAGCAACGAG
TCGAGAGAATCAACTCACAAATCGATAGAATTCAGACAGCGATAAGAGAAACGAAAGATAATCGATTGAG
TGTGATGCAAAATGGCGGAGACATTTCAGAATCGTCAGCCAAGTTTCAAGGTCTGGACGAACGTCTTCAA
GCTCTCGCTGTTGTCATGCTTCACTATTGTTCTGCTCTTCAAGATTGCCAATCAGGAAGATCCACACCAG
CTCCACCACCAGATGATGATAATCAGAAGAGAGAGATTACCGAAGAAATATCATCCGTCAACGTCGACTC
AAACAATGAAGAAGACTCCGAAAGTGTTCTAGATGAGGATACAGTAACCGGTGACGTTCCGGTGCAACAC
GATCATCCACTTGAGCGACCAACAAAGCTGGATCCGAGTTCGGATGCAGTTGAAGCCCATTCCCTCGAGC
CATGGAAGCTTGATATCTAACTGACTGAACCGGTGGTACCAAACGGGGGAGGCTAACTGAAACACGGAAG
GAGACAATACCGGAAGGAACCCGCGCTATGACGGCAATAAAAAGACAGAATAAAACGCACGGGTGTTGGG
TCGTTTGTTCATAAACGCGGGGTTCGGTCCCAGGGCTGGCACTCTGTCGATACCCCACCGAGACCCCATT
GGGGCCAATACGCCCGCGTTTCTTCCTTTTCCCCACCCCACCCCCCAAGTTCGGGTGAAGGCCCAGGGCT
CGCAGCCAACGTCGGGGCGGCAGGCCCTGCCATAGCAGATCTGCGCAGCTGGGGCTCTAGGGGGTATCCC
C
[124 nt withheld, positions 5252-5375]
C
[91 nt withheld, positions 5377-5467]
A
[49 nt withheld, positions 5469-5517]
CCTTTGACGTTGGAGTCCACGTTCTTT
[37 nt withheld, positions 5545-5581]
ACCCTATCTCGGTCTATTCTTTTGATTTATAAGGGATTTTGCCGATTTCGGCCTATTGGTTAAAAAATGA
GCTGATTTAACAAAAATTTAACGCGAATTAATTCTGTGGAATGTGTGTCAGTTAGGGTGTGGAAAGTCCC
CAGGCTCCCCAGCAGGCAGAAGTATGCAAAGCATGCATCTCAATTAGTCAGCAACCAGGTGTGGAAAGTC
CCCAGGCTCCCCAGCAGGCAGAAGTATGCAAAGCATGCATCTCAATTAGTCAGCAACCATAGTCCCGCCC
CTAACTCCGCCCATCCCGCCCCTAACTCCGCCCAGTTCCGCCCATTCTCCGCCCCATGGCTGACTAATTT
TTTTTATTTATGCAGAGGCCGAGGCCGCCTCTGCCTCTGAGCTATTCCAGAAGTAGTGAGGAGGCTTTTT
TGGAGGCCTAGGCTTTTGCAAAAAGCTCCCGGGAGCTTGTATATCCATTTTCGGATCTGATCAAGAGACA
GGATGAGGATCGTTTCGCATGATTGAACAAGATGGATTGCACGCAGGTTCTCCGGCCGCTTGGGTGGAGA
GGCTATTCGGCTATGACTGGGCACAACAGACAATCGGCTGCTCTGATGCCGCCGTGTTCCGGCTGTCAGC
GCAGGGGCGCCCGGTTCTTTTTGTCAAGACCGACCTGTCCGGTGCCCTGAATGAACTGCAGGACGAGGCA
GCGCGGCTATCGTGGCTGGCCACGACGGGCGTTCCTTGCGCAGCTGTGCTCGACGTTGTCACTGAAGCGG
GAAGGGACTGGCTGCTATTGGGCGAAGTGCCGGGGCAGGATCTCCTGTCATCTCACCTTGCTCCTGCCGA
GAAAGTATCCATCATGGCTGATGCAATGCGGCGGCTGCATACGCTTGATCCGGCTACCTGCCCATTCGAC
CACCAAGCGAAACATCGCATCGAGCGAGCACGTACTCGGATGGAAGCCGGTCTTGTCGATCAGGATGATC
TGGACGAAGAGCATCAGGGGCTCGCGCCAGCCGAACTGTTCGCCAGGCTCAAGGCGCGCATGCCCGACGG
CGAGGATCTCGTCGTGACCCATGGCGATGCCTGCTTGCCGAATATCATGGTGGAAAATGGCCGCTTTTCT
GGATTCATCGACTGTGGCCGGCTGGGTGTGGCGGACCGCTATCAGGACATAGCGTTGGCTACCCGTGATA
TTGCTGAAGAGCTTGGCGGCGAATGGGCTGACCGCTTCCTCGTGCTTTACGGTATCGCCGCTCCCGATTC
GCAGCGCATCGCCTTCTATCGCCTTCTTGACGAGTTCTTCTGAGCGGGACTCTGGGGTTCGCGAAATGAC
CGACCAAGCGACGCCCAACCTGCCATCACGAGATTTCGATTCCACCGCCGCCTTCTATGAAAGGTTGGGC
TTCGGAATCGTTTTCCGGGACGCCGGCTGGATGATCCTCCAGCGCGGGGATCTCATGCTGGAGTTCTTCG
CCCACCCCAACTTGTTTATTGCAGCTTATAATGGTTACAAATAAAGCAATAGCATCACAAATTTCACAAA
TAAAGCATTTTTTTCACTGCATTCTAGTTGTGGTTTGTCCAAACTCATCAATGTATCTTATCATGTCTGT
ATACCGTCGACCTCTAGCTAGAGCTTGGCGTAATCATGGTCATAGCTGTTTCCTGTGTGAAATTGTTATC
CGCTCACAATTCCACACAACATACGAGCCGGAAGCATAAAGTGTAAAGCCTGGGGTGCCTAATGAGTGAG
CTAACTCACATTAATTGCGTTGCGCTCACTGCCCGCTTTCCAGTCGGGAAACCTGTCGTGCCAGCTGCAT
TAATGAATCGGCCAACGCGCGGGGAGAGGCGGTTTGCGTATTGGGCGCTCTTCCGCTTCCTCGCTCACTG
ACTCGCTGCGCTCGGTCGTTCGGCTGCGGCGAGCGGTATCAGCTCACTCAAAGGCGGTAATACGGTTATC
CACAGAATCAGGGGATAACGCAGGAAAGAACATGTGAGCAAAAGGCCAGCAAAAGGCCAGGAACCGTAAA
AAGGCCGCGTTGCTGGCGTTTTTCCATAGGCTCCGCCCCCCTGACGAGCATCACAAAAATCGACGCTCAA
GTCAGAGGTGGCGAAACCCGACAGGACTATAAAGATACCAGGCGTTTCCCCCTGGAAGCTCCCTCGTGCG
CTCTCCTGTTCCGACCCTGCCGCTTACCGGATACCTGTCCGCCTTTCTCCCTTCGGGAAGCGTGGCGCTT
TCTCATAGCTCACGCTGTAGGTATCTCAGTTCGGTGTAGGTCGTTCGCTCCAAGCTGGGCTGTGTGCACG
AACCCCCCGTTCAGCCCGACCGCTGCGCCTTATCCGGTAACTATCGTCTTGAGTCCAACCCGGTAAGACA
CGACTTATCGCCACTGGCAGCAGCCACTGGTAACAGGATTAGCAGAGCGAGGTATGTAGGCGGTGCTACA
GAGTTCTTGAAGTGGTGGCCTAACTACGGCTACACTAGAAGAACAGTATTTGGTATCTGCGCTCTGCTGA
AGCCAGTTACCTTCGGAAAAAGAGTTGGTAGCTCTTGATCCGGCAAACAAACCACCGCTGGTAGCGGTGG
TTTTTTTGTTTGCAAGCAGCAGATTACGCGCAGAAAAAAAGGATCTCAAGAAGATCCTTTGATCTTTTCT
ACGGGGTCTGACGCTCAGTGGAACGAAAACTCACGTTAAGGGATTTTGGTCATGAGATTATCAAAAAGGA
TCTTCACCTAGATCCTTTTAAATTAAAAATGAAGTTTTAAATCAATCTAAAGTATATATGAGTAAACTTG
GTCTGACAGTTACCAATGCTTAATCAGTGAGGCACCTATCTCAGCGATCTGTCTATTTCGTTCATCCATA
GTTGCCTGACTCCCCGTCGTGTAGATAACTACGATACGGGAGGGCTTACCATCTGGCCCCAGTGCTGCAA
TGATACCGCGAGACCCACGCTCACCGGCTCCAGATTTATCAGCAATAAACCAGCCAGCCGGAAGGGCCGA
GCGCAGAAGTGGTCCTGCAACTTTATCCGCCTCCATCCAGTCTATTAATTGTTGCCGGGAAGCTAGAGTA
AGTAGTTCGCCAGTTAATAGTTTGCGCAACGTTGTTGCCATTGCTACAGGCATCGTGGTGTCACGCTCGT
CGTTTGGTATGGCTTCATTCAGCTCCGGTTCCCAACGATCAAGGCGAGTTACATGATCCCCCATGTTGTG
CAAAAAAGCGGTTAGCTCCTTCGGTCCTCCGATCGTTGTCAGAAGTAAGTTGGCCGCAGTGTTATCACTC
ATGGTTATGGCAGCACTGCATAATTCTCTTACTGTCATGCCATCCGTAAGATGCTTTTCTGTGACTGGTG
AGTACTCAACCAAGTCATTCTGAGAATAGTGTATGCGGCGACCGAGTTGCTCTTGCCCGGCGTCAATACG
GGATAATACCGCGCCACATAGCAGAACTTTAAAAGTGCTCATCATTGGAAAACGTTCTTCGGGGCGAAAA
CTCTCAAGGATCTTACCGCTGTTGAGATCCAGTTCGATGTAACCCACTCGTGCACCCAACTGATCTTCAG
CATCTTTTACTTTCACCAGCGTTTCTGGGTGAGCAAAAACAGGAAGGCAAAATGCCGCAAAAAAGGGAAT
AAGGGCGACACGGAAATGTTGAATACTCATACTCTTCCTTTTTCAATATTATTGAAGCATTTATCAGGGT
TATTGTCTCATGAGCGGATACATATTTGAATGTATTTAGAAAAATAAACAAATAGGGGTTCCGCGCACAT
TTCCCCGAAAAGTGCCACCTGACGTCGACGGATCGGGAGATCTCCCGATCCCCTATGGTGCACTCTCAGT
ACAATCTGCTCTGATGCCGCATAGTTAAGCCAGTATCTGCTCCCTGCTTGTGTGTTGGAGGTCGCTGAGT
AGTGCGCGAGCAAAATTTAAGCTACAACAAGGCAAGGCTTGACCGACAATTGCATGAAGAATCTGCTTAG
G
